Addgene plasmid #16609: c-myc promoter (Frag E)
Depositing lab: Bert Vogelstein. Depositing organization: Johns Hopkins University and School of Medicine. Publication: Identification of c-MYC as a target of the APC pathway. He TC, Sparks AB, Rago C, Hermeking H, Zawel L, da Costa LT, Morin PJ, Vogelstein B, Kinzler KW. Science. 1998 Sep 4. 281(5382):1509-12. 10.1126/science.281.5382.1509 PubMed 9727977.
Backbone
  Vector backbone: pBV-Luc
  Backbone manufacturer: Vogelstein Lab
  Backbone size w/o insert (bp): 4867
  Vector type: Mammalian Expression, Luciferase
Growth in bacteria
  Bacterial resistance: Ampicillin, 100 μg/mL
  Growth temperature: 37°C
  Growth strain: DH5alpha
  Copy number: High Copy
Gene/Insert
  Gene/Insert name: c-myc promoter (Frag E) (alt name: MYC)
  Species: H. sapiens (human)
  Insert size (bp): 150
  Mutation: FragE (SmaI->XhoI)
  Entrez Gene: MYC (a.k.a. MRTL, MYCC, bHLHe39, c-Myc)
  Tag / fusion protein: luciferase (C terminal on backbone)
  Cloning method: Restriction Enzyme
  Sequencing primers: 5′ n/a; 3′ LucNRev
Terms and licenses: Academic/Nonprofit Terms; Industry Terms: Not Available to Industry
Depositor comments: See Author's Map and article for more information.
How to cite: c-myc promoter (Frag E) was a gift from Bert Vogelstein (Addgene plasmid # 16609 ; http://n2t.net/addgene:16609 ; RRID:Addgene_16609)
