[The description below was written by a language model from this plasmid's Addgene catalogue record.]
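Description:
c-myc promoter (Frag E) is a mammalian luciferase reporter plasmid built on pBV-Luc, a reporter backbone of about 4.9 kb developed by the depositing laboratory. It carries an ampicillin resistance marker for selection in E. coli and is maintained at high copy number. The record does not name the origin of replication, and it lists no marker for selection in mammalian cells, which fits a construct intended for transient transfection.

The insert is a fragment of roughly 150 bp from the human MYC (c-myc) promoter region, designated fragment E and defined by SmaI and XhoI restriction sites. It was introduced by restriction cloning upstream of the backbone's luciferase coding sequence. The catalogue lists luciferase as a "C-terminal tag", but functionally this is a transcriptional reporter rather than a protein fusion: luciferase output reflects the regulatory activity conferred by the cloned promoter piece. The record does not say whether the backbone supplies a minimal promoter, or which type of luciferase is used.

The fragment naming suggests the plasmid is one of a set of MYC promoter sub-fragments used for deletion mapping, and the associated publication concerns the identification of c-MYC as a target of the APC pathway. Constructs of this kind are typically transfected into mammalian cells to locate the promoter regions that respond to a signalling pathway, by comparing reporter activity between fragments. Which responsive elements, if any, lie within fragment E is not stated in the record, and the depositor refers to the author's map and the article for those details. No feature table was supplied, so the element layout cannot be described further.
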