>Addgene plasmid #16609 | c-myc promoter (Frag E) | addgene partial sequence | sequence record 23165 | LucNRev 5'-CCTTATGCAGTTGCTCTCC-3'
CNTTCNCGGANGATGGCGCCGGGCCTTTCTTTATGTTTTTGGCGTCTTCCATGGTGGCTTTACCAACAGT
ACCGGAATGCCAAGCTTACTTAGATCGCAGATCTCGATACCGGATCCATTATATACCCGAATTCGATATC
GACGTCCAGTCGAGGCAGGAGGGGAGCCAGGGACGGCCGGGGCCCGGCGGTGGCGGCCGCGAGCAGCACA
GCTCGGGGGTCCTCAGCCGTCCAGACCCTCGCATTATAAAGGGCCGGTGGGCGGAGATTAGCGAGAGAGG
ATCTTTTTTCTTTTCCCCCACGCCCTCTGCTTTGGGAACCCGTGGCACTTTTCGGGGAAATGTGCGCGGA
ACCCCTATTTGTTTATTTTTCTAAATACATTCAAATATGTATCCGCTCATGAGACAATAACCCTGATAAA
TGCTTCAATAATATTGAAAAAGGAAGAGTATGAGTATTCAACATTTCCGTGTCGCCCTTATTCCCTTTTT
TGCGGCATTTTGCCTTCCTGTTTTTGCTCACCCAGAAACGCTGGTGAAAGTAAAAGATGCTGAAGATCAG
TTGGGTGCACGAGTGGGTTACATCGAACTGGATCTCAACAGCGGTAAGATCCTTGAGAGTTTTCGCCCCG
AAGAACGTTTTCCAATGATGAGCACTTTTAAAGTTCTGCTATGTGGCGCGGTATTATCCCGTATTGACGC
CGGGCAAGAGCAACTCGGTCGCCGCATACACTATTCTCAGAATGACTTGGTTGAGTACTCACCAGTCACA
GAAAAGCATCTTTACGGTGGGCATGAA
